>Addgene plasmid #231538 | pETG20a-Pchi-HMG | addgene full sequence | sequence record 465428 | Addgene NGS Result
TGGCGAATGGG
[124 nt withheld, positions 12-135]
C
[91 nt withheld, positions 137-227]
A
[49 nt withheld, positions 229-277]
CCTTTGACGTTGGAGTCCACGTTCTTT
[37 nt withheld, positions 305-341]
ACCCTATCTCGGTCTATTCTTTTGATTTATAAGGGATTTTGCCGATTTCGGCCTATTGGTTAAAAAATGA
GCTGATTTAACAAAAATTTAACGCGAATTTTAACAAAATATTAACGCTTACAATTTAGGTGGCACTTTTC
GGGGAAATGTGCGCGGAACCCCTATTTGTTTATTTTTCTAAATACATTCAAATATGTATCCGCTCATGAG
ACAATAACCCTGATAAATGCTTCAATAATATTGAAAAAGGAAGAGTATGAGTATTCAACATTTCCGTGTC
GCCCTTATTCCCTTTTTTGCGGCATTTTGCCTTCCTGTTTTTGCTCACCCAGAAACGCTGGTGAAAGTAA
AAGATGCTGAAGATCAGTTGGGTGCACGAGTGGGTTACATCGAACTGGATCTCAACAGCGGTAAGATCCT
TGAGAGTTTTCGCCCCGAAGAACGTTTTCCAATGATGAGCACTTTTAAAGTTCTGCTATGTGGCGCGGTA
TTATCCCGTATTGACGCCGGGCAAGAGCAACTCGGTCGCCGCATACACTATTCTCAGAATGACTTGGTTG
AGTACTCACCAGTCACAGAAAAGCATCTTACGGATGGCATGACAGTAAGAGAATTATGCAGTGCTGCCAT
AACCATGAGTGATAACACTGCGGCCAACTTACTTCTGACAACGATCGGAGGACCGAAGGAGCTAACCGCT
TTTTTGCACAACATGGGGGATCATGTAACTCGCCTTGATCGTTGGGAACCGGAGCTGAATGAAGCCATAC
CAAACGACGAGCGTGACACCACGATGCCTGCAGCAATGGCAACAACGTTGCGCAAACTATTAACTGGCGA
ACTACTTACTCTAGCTTCCCGGCAACAATTAATAGACTGGATGGAGGCGGATAAAGTTGCAGGACCACTT
CTGCGCTCGGCCCTTCCGGCTGGCTGGTTTATTGCTGATAAATCTGGAGCCGGTGAGCGTGGGTCTCGCG
GTATCATTGCAGCACTGGGGCCAGATGGTAAGCCCTCCCGTATCGTAGTTATCTACACGACGGGGAGTCA
GGCAACTATGGATGAACGAAATAGACAGATCGCTGAGATAGGTGCCTCACTGATTAAGCATTGGTAACTG
TCAGACCAAGTTTACTCATATATACTTTAGATTGATTTAAAACTTCATTTTTAATTTAAAAGGATCTAGG
TGAAGATCCTTTTTGATAATCTCATGACCAAAATCCCTTAACGTGAGTTTTCGTTCCACTGAGCGTCAGA
CCCCGTAGAAAAGATCAAAGGATCTTCTTGAGATCCTTTTTTTCTGCGCGTAATCTGCTGCTTGCAAACA
AAAAAACCACCGCTACCAGCGGTGGTTTGTTTGCCGGATCAAGAGCTACCAACTCTTTTTCCGAAGGTAA
CTGGCTTCAGCAGAGCGCAGATACCAAATACTGTCCTTCTAGTGTAGCCGTAGTTAGGCCACCACTTCAA
GAACTCTGTAGCACCGCCTACATACCTCGCTCTGCTAATCCTGTTACCAGTGGCTGCTGCCAGTGGCGAT
AAGTCGTGTCTTACCGGGTTGGACTCAAGACGATAGTTACCGGATAAGGCGCAGCGGTCGGGCTGAACGG
GGGGTTCGTGCACACAGCCCAGCTTGGAGCGAACGACCTACACCGAACTGAGATACCTACAGCGTGAGCT
ATGAGAAAGCGCCACGCTTCCCGAAGGGAGAAAGGCGGACAGGTATCCGGTAAGCGGCAGGGTCGGAACA
GGAGAGCGCACGAGGGAGCTTCCAGGGGGAAACGCCTGGTATCTTTATAGTCCTGTCGGGTTTCGCCACC
TCTGACTTGAGCGTCGATTTTTGTGATGCTCGTCAGGGGGGCGGAGCCTATGGAAAAACGCCAGCAACGC
GGCCTTTTTACGGTTCCTGGCCTTTTGCTGGCCTTTTGCTCACATGTTCTTTCCTGCGTTATCCCCTGAT
TCTGTGGATAACCGTATTACCGCCTTTGAGTGAGCTGATACCGCTCGCCGCAGCCGAACGACCGAGCGCA
GCGAGTCAGTGAGCGAGGAAGCGGAAGAGCGCCTGATGCGGTATTTTCTCCTTACGCATCTGTGCGGTAT
TTCACACCGCAATGGTGCACTCTCAGTACAATCTGCTCTGATGCCGCATAGTTAAGCCAGTATACACTCC
GCTATCGCTACGTGACTGGGTCATGGCTGCGCCCCGACACCCGCCAACACCCGCTGACGCGCCCTGACGG
GCTTGTCTGCTCCCGGCATCCGCTTACAGACAAGCTGTGACCGTCTCCGGGAGCTGCATGTGTCAGAGGT
TTTCACCGTCATCACCGAAACGCGCGAGGCAGCTGCGGTAAAGCTCATCAGCGTGGTCGTGAAGCGATTC
ACAGATGTCTGCCTGTTCATCCGCGTCCAGCTCGTTGAGTTTCTCCAGAAGCGTTAATGTCTGGCTTCTG
ATAAAGCGGGCCATGTTAAGGGCGGTTTTTTCCTGTTTGGTCACTGATGCCTCCGTGTAAGGGGGATTTC
TGTTCATGGGGGTAATGATACCGATGAAACGAGAGAGGATGCTCACGATACGGGTTACTGATGATGAACA
TGCCCGGTTACTGGAACGTTGTGAGGGTAAACAACTGGCGGTATGGATGCGGCGGGACCAGAGAAAAATC
ACTCAGGGTCAATGCCAGCGCTTCGTTAATACAGATGTAGGTGTTCCACAGGGTAGCCAGCAGCATCCTG
CGATGCAGATCCGGAACATAATGGTGCAGGGCGCTGACTTCCGCGTTTCCAGACTTTACGAAACACGGAA
ACCGAAGACCATTCATGTTGTTGCTCAGGTCGCAGACGTTTTGCAGCAGCAGTCGCTTCACGTTCGCTCG
CGTATCGGTGATTCATTCTGCTAACCAGTAAGGCAACCCCGCCAGCCTAGCCGGGTCCTCAACGACAGGA
GCACGATCATGCGCACCCGTGGGGCCGCCATGCCGGCGATAATGGCCTGCTTCTCGCCGAAACGTTTGGT
GGCGGGACCAGTGACGAAGGCTTGAGCGAGGGCGTGCAAGATTCCGAATACCGCAAGCGACAGGCCGATC
ATCGTCGCGCTCCAGCGAAAGCGGTCCTCGCCGAAAATGACCCAGAGCGCTGCCGGCACCTGTCCTACGA
GTTGCATGATAAAGAAGACAGTCATAAGTGCGGCGACGATAGTCATGCCCCGCGCCCACCGGAAGGAGCT
GACTGGGTTGAAGGCTCTCAAGGGCATCGGTCGAGATCCCGGTGCCTAATGAGTGAGCTAACTTACATTA
ATTGCGTTGCGCTCACTGCCCGCTTTCCAGTCGGGAAACCTGTCGTGCCAGCTGCATTAATGAATCGGCC
AACGCGCGGGGAGAGGCGGTTTGCGTATTGGGCGCCAGGGTGGTTTTTCTTTTCACCAGTGAGACGGGCA
ACAGCTGATTGCCCTTCACCGCCTGGCCCTGAGAGAGTTGCAGCAAGCGGTCCACGCTGGTTTGCCCCAG
CAGGCGAAAATCCTGTTTGATGGTGGTTAACGGCGGGATATAACATGAGCTGTCTTCGGTATCGTCGTAT
CCCACTACCGAGATATCCGCACCAACGCGCAGCCCGGACTCGGTAATGGCGCGCATTGCGCCCAGCGCCA
TCTGATCGTTGGCAACCAGCATCGCAGTGGGAACGATGCCCTCATTCAGCATTTGCATGGTTTGTTGAAA
ACCGGACATGGCACTCCAGTCGCCTTCCCGTTCCGCTATCGGCTGAATTTGATTGCGAGTGAGATATTTA
TGCCAGCCAGCCAGACGCAGACGCGCCGAGACAGAACTTAATGGGCCCGCTAACAGCGCGATTTGCTGGT
GACCCAATGCGACCAGATGCTCCACGCCCAGTCGCGTACCGTCTTCATGGGAGAAAATAATACTGTTGAT
GGGTGTCTGGTCAGAGACATCAAGAAATAACGCCGGAACATTAGTGCAGGCAGCTTCCACAGCAATGGCA
TCCTGGTCATCCAGCGGATAGTTAATGATCAGCCCACTGACGCGTTGCGCGAGAAGATTGTGCACCGCCG
CTTTACAGGCTTCGACGCCGCTTCGTTCTACCATCGACACCACCACGCTGGCACCCAGTTGATCGGCGCG
AGATTTAATCGCCGCGACAATTTGCGACGGCGCGTGCAGGGCCAGACTGGAGGTGGCAACGCCAATCAGC
AACGACTGTTTGCCCGCCAGTTGTTGTGCCACGCGGTTGGGAATGTAATTCAGCTCCGCCATCGCCGCTT
CCACTTTTTCCCGCGTTTTCGCAGAAACGTGGCTGGCCTGGTTCACCACGCGGGAAACGGTCTGATAAGA
GACACCGGCATACTCTGCGACATCGTATAACGTTACTGGTTTCACATTCACCACCCTGAATTGACTCTCT
TCCGGGCGCTATCATGCCATACCGCGAAAGGTTTTGCGCCATTCGATGGTGTCCGGGATCTCGACGCTCT
CCCTTATGCGACTCCTGCATTAGGAAGCAGCCCAGTAGTAGGTTGAGGCCGTTGAGCACCGCCGCCGCAA
GGAATGGTGCATGCAAGGAGATGGCGCCCAACAGTCCCCCGGCCACGGGGCCTGCCACCATACCCACGCC
GAAACAAGCGCTCATGAGCCCGAAGTGGCGAGCCCGATCTTCCCCATCGGTGATGTCGGCGATATAGGCG
CCAGCAACCGCACCTGTGGCGCCGGTGATGCCGGCCACGATGCGTCCGGCGTAGAGGATCGAGATCTCGA
TCCCGCGAAATTAATACGACTCACTATAGGGGAATTGTGAGCGGATAACAATTCCCCTCTAGAAATAATT
TTGTTTAACTTTAAGAAGGAGATATACATATGAGCGATAAAATTATTCACCTGACTGACGACAGTTTTGA
CACGGATGTACTCAAAGCGGACGGGGCGATCCTCGTCGATTTCTGGGCAGAGTGGTGCGGTCCGTGCAAA
ATGATCGCCCCGATTCTGGATGAAATCGCTGACGAATATCAGGGCAAACTGACCGTTGCAAAACTGAACA
TCGATCAAAACCCTGGCACTGCGCCGAAATATGGCATCCGTGGTATCCCGACTCTGCTGCTGTTCAAAAA
CGGTGAAGTGGCGGCAACCAAAGTGGGTGCACTGTCTAAAGGTCAGTTGAAAGAGTTCCTCGACGCTAAC
CTGGCCGGTTCTGGTTCTGGCCATATGCACCATCATCATCATCATGGTACCATGACAAGTTTGTACAAAA
AAGCAGGCTTCGAAAACCTGTATTTTCAGGGCTCCCACATTAAGCGTCCGATGAACTCCTTTATGGTATG
GGCTCAAATGATGCGCAAAGAGCTGACCCAGAAACATCCGGATCTGCATAATGCTGAGATCAGCAAACGC
CTGGGTGAAATGTGGAAGGAGCTGCCGGAGAGCGATAAACAGCCGTACGTTGAACGTGCGCAGGCCCTGA
AACAGCTGCATGAGCAGGAGTTCCCATATTACAAATATCGTCCGCGCCGTAAGTCCAGCTAATAAACCCA
GCTTTCTTGTACAAAGTGGTGACTCGAGCACCACCACCACCACCACTGAGATCCGGCTGCTAACAAAGCC
CGAAAGGAAGCTGAGTTGGCTGCTGCCACCGCTGAGCAATAACTAGCATAACCCCTTGGGGCCTCTAAAC
GGGTCTTGAGGGGTTTTTTGCTGAAAGGAGGAACTATATCCGGAT
Features (pLannotate 1.2.2; 24 found; start..end, strand, type, name):
     12..440     +  rep_origin     f1 ori (sequence partly withheld): f1 bacteriophage origin of replication; arrow indicates direction of (+) strand synthesis
    493..597     +  promoter       AmpR promoter: bla
    598..1458    +  CDS            AmpR: β-lactamase; bla; confers resistance to ampicillin, carbenicillin, and related antibiotics
   1629..2217    +  rep_origin     ori: high-copy-number ColE1/pMB1/pBR322/pUC origin of replication
   2403..2542    -  misc_feature   bom: basis of mobility region from pBR322
   2644..2835    -  CDS            rop: Rop protein, which maintains plasmids at low copy number; rop
   2852..3232    +  CDS            YPB1_ECOLX: Protein predicted: Swiss-Prot protein existence level 4. From Escherichia coli.
   3304..3595    -  CDS            TcR (fragment): tetracycline efflux protein; tet; confers resistance to tetracycline
   3610..3631    -  protein_bind   CAP binding site: CAP binding activates transcription in the presence of cAMP. E. coli catabolite activator protein
   3644..4726    -  CDS            lacI: lac repressor; lacI; The lac repressor binds to the lac operator to inhibit transcription in E. coli. This inhibition can be relieved by adding lactose or isopropyl-β-D-thiogalactopyranoside (IPTG).
   4727..4804    -  promoter       lacI promoter: lacI
   4812..5091    -  CDS            TcR (fragment): tetracycline efflux protein; tet; confers resistance to tetracycline
   5113..5131    +  promoter       T7 promoter: promoter for bacteriophage T7 RNA polymerase
   5132..5156    +  protein_bind   lac operator: The lac repressor binds to the lac operator to inhibit transcription in E. coli. This inhibition can be relieved by adding lactose or isopropyl-β-D-thiogalactopyranoside (IPTG). lac repressor encoded by lacI
   5171..5193    +  RBS            RBS: efficient ribosome binding site from bacteriophage T7 gene 10 (Olins and Rangwala, 1989)
   5201..5527    +  CDS            TrxA: E. coli thioredoxin; trxA
   5552..5569    +  CDS            capTEV™ (fragment): composite tag for in vivo biotinylation, TEV protease cleavage, and 6xHis tagging
   5576..5600    +  protein_bind   attB1: mutant version of attB; recombination site for the Gateway® BP reaction BP Clonase™
   5603..5623    +  CDS            TEV site: tobacco etch virus (TEV) protease recognition and cleavage site
   5627..5854    +  CDS            Sry (fragment): SRY_RAT - Also known as Tdf. Experimental evidence at protein level: Swiss-Prot protein existence level 1. Transcriptional regulator that controls a genetic switch in male development (PubMed:16996051, PubMed:16414182). It is necessary and sufficient for initiating male sex determination by directing the development of supporting cell precursors (pre-Sertoli cells) as Sertoli rather than granulosa cells (PubMed:16996051, PubMed:16414182). Involved in different aspects of gene regulation including promoter activation or repression (PubMed:16488877). Binds to the DNA consensus sequence 5'-[AT]AA
   5867..5891    -  protein_bind   attB2: mutant version of attB; recombination site for the Gateway® BP reaction BP Clonase™
   5900..5917    +  CDS            9xHis (fragment): 9xHis affinity tag
   5927..5976    +  CDS            SET1 (fragment): solubility-enhancement tag derived from T7 phage gene 10B
   5984..6031    +  terminator     T7 terminator: transcription terminator for bacteriophage T7 RNA polymerase
