[The description below was written by a language model from this plasmid's Addgene catalogue record and pLannotate feature annotations shown in this document.]
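Description:
pETG20a-Pchi-HMG is a bacterial expression plasmid built on the pETG20a backbone, a Gateway-adapted pET-type vector, for producing the HMG DNA-binding domain of a Sox transcription factor from the unicellular holozoan Pigoraptor chileana for protein purification. It is maintained in E. coli under ampicillin selection (β-lactamase with its own promoter). It replicates from a ColE1/pBR322-type origin accompanied by the bom region and the rop gene, consistent with the low copy number listed in the catalogue. An f1 origin and remnants of the pBR322 tetracycline resistance gene are also annotated.

Expression is driven by a T7 promoter under control of a lac operator, with a plasmid-borne lacI gene supplying repressor. Transcription therefore requires a host that provides T7 RNA polymerase and is induced with IPTG; the depositing lab uses Rosetta2 cells for expression. Downstream of the T7 gene 10 ribosome binding site, the reading frame begins with E. coli thioredoxin (TrxA), a solubility-enhancing fusion partner. This is followed by a short segment matched to the His portion of a composite tag, an attB1 site and a TEV protease cleavage site immediately before the insert, which should allow the N-terminal fusion to be removed after purification. The synthesized HMG insert is annotated by homology as an Sry fragment, reflecting the conserved HMG box rather than a mammalian origin. It is followed by attB2 and a histidine stretch that may correspond to the catalogued C-terminal 6xHis tag, although the table does not show whether it is read in frame with the insert. A T7 terminator closes the cassette. The associated study concerns the evolutionary origins of Sox and POU factors.
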