Addgene plasmid #231538: pETG20a-Pchi-HMG
Purpose: Expresses the HMG of Pchi Sox, for protein purification
Depositing lab: Ralf Jauch. Depositing organization: University of Hong Kong. Publication: The emergence of Sox and POU transcription factors predates the origins of animal stem cells. Gao Y, Tan DS, Girbig M, Hu H, Zhou X, Xie Q, Yeung SW, Lee KS, Ho SY, Cojocaru V, Yan J, Hochberg GKA, de Mendoza A, Jauch R. Nat Commun. 2024 Nov 14;15(1):9868. doi: 10.1038/s41467-024-54152-x. PubMed 39543096.
Backbone
  Vector backbone: pETG20a
  Vector type: Bacterial Expression
Growth in bacteria
  Bacterial resistance: Ampicillin, 100 μg/mL
  Growth temperature: 37°C
  Growth strain: DH5alpha
  Growth instructions: The depositing lab uses Rosetta2 E. coli for protein expression and purification.
  Copy number: Low Copy
Gene/Insert
  Gene/Insert name: Sox HMG
  Species: Pigoraptor chileana
  Tag / fusion protein: 6xHis (C terminal on insert)
  Cloning method: Gene Synthesis
Terms and licenses: Academic/Nonprofit Terms; Industry Terms: Not Available to Industry
How to cite: pETG20a-Pchi-HMG was a gift from Ralf Jauch (Addgene plasmid # 231538 ; http://n2t.net/addgene:231538 ; RRID:Addgene_231538)
